>Addgene plasmid #228481 | MZB117 | addgene full sequence | sequence record 454022 | Addgene NGS Result
TGAGCCCGAAGTGGCGAGCCCGATCTTCCCCATCGGTGATGTCGGCGATATAGGCGCCAGCAACCGCACC
TGTGGCGCCGGTGATGCCGGCCACGATGCGTCCGGCGTAGAGGATCGAGATCGATCTCGATCCCGCGAAA
TTAATACGACTCACTATAGGGAAATTGTGAGCGGATAACAATTCCCCTCTAGAAATAATTTTGTTTAACT
TTAAGAAGGAGATATACATATGGCTAGCGGTCTGGAAGTTCTGTTCCAGGGGCCCGGGTCCGGCATGTCC
CCTATACTAGGTTATTGGAAAATTAAGGGCCTTGTGCAACCCACTCGACTTCTTTTGGAATATCTTGAAG
AAAAATATGAAGAGCATTTGTATGAGCGCGATGAAGGTGATAAATGGCGAAACAAAAAGTTTGAATTGGG
TTTGGAGTTTCCCAATCTTCCTTATTATATTGATGGTGATGTTAAATTAACACAGTCTATGGCCATCATA
CGTTATATAGCTGACAAGCACAACATGTTGGGTGGTTGTCCAAAAGAGCGTGCAGAGATTTCAATGCTTG
AAGGAGCGGTTTTGGATATTAGATACGGTGTTTCGAGAATTGCATATAGTAAAGACTTTGAAACTCTCAA
AGTTGATTTTCTTAGCAAGCTACCTGAAATGCTGAAAATGTTCGAAGATCGTTTATGTCATAAAACATAT
TTAAATGGTGATCATGTAACCCATCCTGACTTCATGTTGTATGACGCTCTTGATGTTGTTTTATACATGG
ACCCAATGTGCCTGGATGCGTTCCCAAAATTAGTTTGTTTTAAAAAACGTATTGAAGCTATCCCACAAAT
TGATAAGTACTTGAAATCCAGCAAGTATATAGCATGGCCTTTGCAGGGCTGGCAAGCCACGTTTGGTGGT
GGCGACCATCCTCCAAAATCGGATCTGGTGCCGTAATAAGGATCCGGCTGCTAACAAAGCCCGAAAGGAA
GCTGAGTTGGCTGCTGCCACCGCTGAGCAATAACTAGCATAACCCCTTGGGGCCTCTAAACGGGTCTTGA
GGGGTTTTTTGCTGAAAGGAGGAACTATATCCGGATTGGCGAATGGG
[124 nt withheld, positions 1098-1221]
C
[91 nt withheld, positions 1223-1313]
A
[49 nt withheld, positions 1315-1363]
CCTTTGACGTTGGAGTCCACGTTCTTT
[37 nt withheld, positions 1391-1427]
ACCCTATCTCGGTCTATTCTTTTGATTTATAAGGGATTTTGCCGATTTCGGCCTATTGGTTAAAAAATGA
GCTGATTTAACAAAAATTTAACGCGAATTTTAACAAAATATTAACGCTTACAATTTAGGTGGCACTTTTC
GGGGAAATGTGCGCGGAACCCCTATTTGTTTATTTTTCTAAATACATTCAAATATGTATCCGCTCATGAA
TTAATTCTTAGAAAAACTCATCGAGCATCAAATGAAACTGCAATTTATTCATATCAGGATTATCAATACC
ATATTTTTGAAAAAGCCGTTTCTGTAATGAAGGAGAAAACTCACCGAGGCAGTTCCATAGGATGGCAAGA
TCCTGGTATCGGTCTGCGATTCCGACTCGTCCAACATCAATACAACCTATTAATTTCCCCTCGTCAAAAA
TAAGGTTATCAAGTGAGAAATCACCATGAGTGACGACTGAATCCGGTGAGAATGGCAAAAGTTTATGCAT
TTCTTTCCAGACTTGTTCAACAGGCCAGCCATTACGCTCGTCATCAAAATCACTCGCATCAACCAAACCG
TTATTCATTCGTGATTGCGCCTGAGCGAGACGAAATACGCGATCGCTGTTAAAAGGACAATTACAAACAG
GAATCGAATGCAACCGGCGCAGGAACACTGCCAGCGCATCAACAATATTTTCACCTGAATCAGGATATTC
TTCTAATACCTGGAATGCTGTTTTCCCGGGGATCGCAGTGGTGAGTAACCATGCATCATCAGGAGTACGG
ATAAAATGCTTGATGGTCGGAAGAGGCATAAATTCCGTCAGCCAGTTTAGTCTGACCATCTCATCTGTAA
CATCATTGGCAACGCTACCTTTGCCATGTTTCAGAAACAACTCTGGCGCATCGGGCTTCCCATACAATCG
ATAGATTGTCGCACCTGATTGCCCGACATTATCGCGAGCCCATTTATACCCATATAAATCAGCATCCATG
TTGGAATTTAATCGCGGCCTAGAGCAAGACGTTTCCCGTTGAATATGGCTCATAACACCCCTTGTATTAC
TGTTTATGTAAGCAGACAGTTTTATTGTTCATGACCAAAATCCCTTAACGTGAGTTTTCGTTCCACTGAG
CGTCAGACCCCGTAGAAAAGATCAAAGGATCTTCTTGAGATCCTTTTTTTCTGCGCGTAATCTGCTGCTT
GCAAACAAAAAAACCACCGCTACCAGCGGTGGTTTGTTTGCCGGATCAAGAGCTACCAACTCTTTTTCCG
AAGGTAACTGGCTTCAGCAGAGCGCAGATACCAAATACTGTCCTTCTAGTGTAGCCGTAGTTAGGCCACC
ACTTCAAGAACTCTGTAGCACCGCCTACATACCTCGCTCTGCTAATCCTGTTACCAGTGGCTGCTGCCAG
TGGCGATAAGTCGTGTCTTACCGGGTTGGACTCAAGACGATAGTTACCGGATAAGGCGCAGCGGTCGGGC
TGAACGGGGGGTTCGTGCACACAGCCCAGCTTGGAGCGAACGACCTACACCGAACTGAGATACCTACAGC
GTGAGCTATGAGAAAGCGCCACGCTTCCCGAAGGGAGAAAGGCGGACAGGTATCCGGTAAGCGGCAGGGT
CGGAACAGGAGAGCGCACGAGGGAGCTTCCAGGGGGAAACGCCTGGTATCTTTATAGTCCTGTCGGGTTT
CGCCACCTCTGACTTGAGCGTCGATTTTTGTGATGCTCGTCAGGGGGGCGGAGCCTATGGAAAAACGCCA
GCAACGCGGCCTTTTTACGGTTCCTGGCCTTTTGCTGGCCTTTTGCTCACATGTTCTTTCCTGCGTTATC
CCCTGATTCTGTGGATAACCGTATTACCGCCTTTGAGTGAGCTGATACCGCTCGCCGCAGCCGAACGACC
GAGCGCAGCGAGTCAGTGAGCGAGGAAGCGGAAGAGCGCCTGATGCGGTATTTTCTCCTTACGCATCTGT
GCGGTATTTCACACCGCAATGGTGCACTCTCAGTACAATCTGCTCTGATGCCGCATAGTTAAGCCAGTAT
ACACTCCGCTATCGCTACGTGACTGGGTCATGGCTGCGCCCCGACACCCGCCAACACCCGCTGACGCGCC
CTGACGGGCTTGTCTGCTCCCGGCATCCGCTTACAGACAAGCTGTGACCGTCTCCGGGAGCTGCATGTGT
CAGAGGTTTTCACCGTCATCACCGAAACGCGCGAGGCAGCTGCGGTAAAGCTCATCAGCGTGGTCGTGAA
GCGATTCACAGATGTCTGCCTGTTCATCCGCGTCCAGCTCGTTGAGTTTCTCCAGAAGCGTTAATGTCTG
GCTTCTGATAAAGCGGGCCATGTTAAGGGCGGTTTTTTCCTGTTTGGTCACTGATGCCTCCGTGTAAGGG
GGATTTCTGTTCATGGGGGTAATGATACCGATGAAACGAGAGAGGATGCTCACGATACGGGTTACTGATG
ATGAACATGCCCGGTTACTGGAACGTTGTGAGGGTAAACAACTGGCGGTATGGATGCGGCGGGACCAGAG
AAAAATCACTCAGGGTCAATGCCAGCGCTTCGTTAATACAGATGTAGGTGTTCCACAGGGTAGCCAGCAG
CATCCTGCGATGCAGATCCGGAACATAATGGTGCAGGGCGCTGACTTCCGCGTTTCCAGACTTTACGAAA
CACGGAAACCGAAGACCATTCATGTTGTTGCTCAGGTCGCAGACGTTTTGCAGCAGCAGTCGCTTCACGT
TCGCTCGCGTATCGGTGATTCATTCTGCTAACCAGTAAGGCAACCCCGCCAGCCTAGCCGGGTCCTCAAC
GACAGGAGCACGATCATGCGCACCCGTGGGGCCGCCATGCCGGCGATAATGGCCTGCTTCTCGCCGAAAC
GTTTGGTGGCGGGACCAGTGACGAAGGCTTGAGCGAGGGCGTGCAAGATTCCGAATACCGCAAGCGACAG
GCCGATCATCGTCGCGCTCCAGCGAAAGCGGTCCTCGCCGAAAATGACCCAGAGCGCTGCCGGCACCTGT
CCTACGAGTTGCATGATAAAGAAGACAGTCATAAGTGCGGCGACGATAGTCATGCCCCGCGCCCACCGGA
AGGAGCTGACTGGGTTGAAGGCTCTCAAGGGCATCGGTCGAGATCCCGGTGCCTAATGAGTGAGCTAACT
TACATTAATTGCGTTGCGCTCACTGCCCGCTTTCCAGTCGGGAAACCTGTCGTGCCAGCTGCATTAATGA
ATCGGCCAACGCGCGGGGAGAGGCGGTTTGCGTATTGGGCGCCAGGGTGGTTTTTCTTTTCACCAGTGAG
ACGGGCAACAGCTGATTGCCCTTCACCGCCTGGCCCTGAGAGAGTTGCAGCAAGCGGTCCACGCTGGTTT
GCCCCAGCAGGCGAAAATCCTGTTTGATGGTGGTTAACGGCGGGATATAACATGAGCTGTCTTCGGTATC
GTCGTATCCCACTACCGAGATGTCCGCACCAACGCGCAGCCCGGACTCGGTAATGGCGCGCATTGCGCCC
AGCGCCATCTGATCGTTGGCAACCAGCATCGCAGTGGGAACGATGCCCTCATTCAGCATTTGCATGGTTT
GTTGAAAACCGGACATGGCACTCCAGTCGCCTTCCCGTTCCGCTATCGGCTGAATTTGATTGCGAGTGAG
ATATTTATGCCAGCCAGCCAGACGCAGACGCGCCGAGACAGAACTTAATGGGCCCGCTAACAGCGCGATT
TGCTGGTGACCCAATGCGACCAGATGCTCCACGCCCAGTCGCGTACCGTCTTCATGGGAGAAAATAATAC
TGTTGATGGGTGTCTGGTCAGAGACATCAAGAAATAACGCCGGAACATTAGTGCAGGCAGCTTCCACAGC
AATGGCATCCTGGTCATCCAGCGGATAGTTAATGATCAGCCCACTGACGCGTTGCGCGAGAAGATTGTGC
ACCGCCGCTTTACAGGCTTCGACGCCGCTTCGTTCTACCATCGACACCACCACGCTGGCACCCAGTTGAT
CGGCGCGAGATTTAATCGCCGCGACAATTTGCGACGGCGCGTGCAGGGCCAGACTGGAGGTGGCAACGCC
AATCAGCAACGACTGTTTGCCCGCCAGTTGTTGTGCCACGCGGTTGGGAATGTAATTCAGCTCCGCCATC
GCCGCTTCCACTTTTTCCCGCGTTTTCGCAGAAACGTGGCTGGCCTGGTTCACCACGCGGGAAACGGTCT
GATAAGAGACACCGGCATACTCTGCGACATCGTATAACGTTACTGGTTTCACATTCACCACCCTGAATTG
ACTCTCTTCCGGGCGCTATCATGCCATACCGCGAAAGGTTTTGCGCCATTCGATGGTGTCCGGGATCTCG
ACGCTCTCCCTTATGCGACTCCTGCATTAGGAAGCAGCCCAGTAGTAGGTTGAGGCCGTTGAGCACCGCC
GCCGCAAGGAATGGTGCATGCAAGGAGATGGCGCCCAACAGTCCCCCGGCCACGGGGCCTGCCACCATAC
CCACGCCGAAACAAGCGCTCA
Features (pLannotate 1.2.2; 18 found; start..end, strand, type, name):
    142..160     +  promoter       T7 promoter: promoter for bacteriophage T7 RNA polymerase
    165..181     +  protein_bind   lac operator: The lac repressor binds to the lac operator to inhibit transcription in E. coli. This inhibition can be relieved by adding lactose or isopropyl-β-D-thiogalactopyranoside (IPTG). lac repressor encoded by lacI
    200..222     +  RBS            RBS: efficient ribosome binding site from bacteriophage T7 gene 10 (Olins and Rangwala, 1989)
    275..928     +  CDS            GST26_SCHJA: Experimental evidence at protein level: Swiss-Prot protein existence level 1. GST isoenzymes appear to play a central role in the parasite detoxification system. Other functions are also suspected including a role in increasing the solubility of haematin in the parasite gut. From Schistosoma japonicum (Blood fluke).
    957..1006    +  CDS            SET1 (fragment): solubility-enhancement tag derived from T7 phage gene 10B
   1014..1061    +  terminator     T7 terminator: transcription terminator for bacteriophage T7 RNA polymerase
   1098..1526    +  rep_origin     f1 ori (sequence partly withheld): f1 bacteriophage origin of replication; arrow indicates direction of (+) strand synthesis
   1579..1636    +  promoter       AmpR promoter (fragment): bla
   1645..2460    -  CDS            KanR: aminoglycoside phosphotransferase; aph(3')-Ia; confers resistance to kanamycin in bacteria or G418 (Geneticin®) in eukaryotes
   2582..3170    +  rep_origin     ori: high-copy-number ColE1/pMB1/pBR322/pUC origin of replication
   3356..3495    -  misc_feature   bom: basis of mobility region from pBR322
   3597..3788    -  CDS            rop: Rop protein, which maintains plasmids at low copy number; rop
   3805..4185    +  CDS            YPB1_ECOLX: Protein predicted: Swiss-Prot protein existence level 4. From Escherichia coli.
   4257..4548    -  CDS            TcR (fragment): tetracycline efflux protein; tet; confers resistance to tetracycline
   4563..4584    -  protein_bind   CAP binding site: CAP binding activates transcription in the presence of cAMP. E. coli catabolite activator protein
   4597..5679    -  CDS            lacI: lac repressor; lacI; The lac repressor binds to the lac operator to inhibit transcription in E. coli. This inhibition can be relieved by adding lactose or isopropyl-β-D-thiogalactopyranoside (IPTG).
   5680..5757    -  promoter       lacI promoter: lacI
   5765..116     -  CDS            TcR (fragment) (across the origin): tetracycline efflux protein; tet; confers resistance to tetracycline
