[The description below was written by a language model from this plasmid's Addgene catalogue record and pLannotate feature annotations shown in this document.]
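Description:
MZB117 is an "empty" bacterial expression backbone derived from pET29b, designed so that an open reading frame of interest can be fused to a C-terminal glutathione S-transferase (GST) tag that is removable with HRV-3C protease. No gene is present. The vector is linearised at an NheI site and the insert is added by homology-based DNA assembly such as Gibson or HiFi. The catalogue gives a backbone size of 5,225 bp, whereas the sequenced record is 5,928 nt, a difference roughly consistent with the added GST cassette.

Expression follows the standard pET arrangement: a T7 promoter with an adjacent lac operator, then the strong T7 gene 10 ribosome binding site, the Schistosoma japonicum GST coding sequence and a T7 terminator. The plasmid also carries lacI under its own promoter, so transcription is repressed until IPTG is added and requires a host that supplies T7 RNA polymerase. The feature table annotates neither the 3C cleavage site nor the NheI site. From the record's description they would be expected in the short interval between the ribosome binding site and GST. A small fragment annotated as a T7 gene 10-derived solubility tag lies between GST and the terminator and is probably residual backbone sequence rather than a functional element.

Selection is by kanamycin through the aph(3')-Ia gene. Replication uses a pBR322-type ColE1 origin with bom and rop, consistent with the low copy number listed. An f1 origin and tetracycline-resistance gene fragments are further backbone remnants. The vector is suited to quickly generating GST fusions for affinity purification on glutathione resin, with optional tag removal by 3C protease.
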