Addgene plasmid #228481: MZB117
Purpose: (Empty Backbone) "Empty" C-terminal HRV-3C cleavable GST tag vector for rapid cloning/DNA Assembly via NheI restriction enzyme site (Bacterial Expression)
Depositing lab: Richard Baker.
Backbone
  Vector backbone: pET29b
  Backbone size (bp): 5225
  Vector type: Bacterial Expression
  Promoter: T7 Promoter
  Tag / fusion protein: GST (glutathione S-transferase) (C terminal on backbone)
Growth in bacteria
  Bacterial resistance: Kanamycin, 50 μg/mL
  Growth temperature: 37°C
  Growth strain: DH5alpha
  Copy number: Low Copy
Gene/Insert
  Cloning method: Gibson Cloning
  Sequencing primers: 5′ T7 Promoter; 3′ T7 Terminator
Terms and licenses: Academic/Nonprofit Terms; Industry Terms: Not Available to Industry
Depositor comments: "Empty" vector for rapid cloning via DNA Assembly (i.e. Gibson, HiFi, etc.) via NheI linearization.
How to cite: MZB117 was a gift from Richard Baker (Addgene plasmid # 228481 ; http://n2t.net/addgene:228481 ; RRID:Addgene_228481)
